Addgene plasmid #202902: Salsa-BC61-P1F1
Purpose: Expression of barcoded reporter plasmid for PRESTO-Salsa; EGFP/BC61
Depositing lab: Noah Palm. Depositing organization: Yale University. Publication: Highly multiplexed bioactivity screening reveals human and microbiota metabolome-GPCRome interactions. Chen H, Rosen CE, Gonzalez-Hernandez JA, Song D, Potempa J, Ring AM, Palm NW. Cell. 2023 Jul 6;186(14):3095-3110.e19. doi: 10.1016/j.cell.2023.05.024. Epub 2023 Jun 14. PubMed 37321219.
Backbone
  Vector backbone: pCER206
  Vector type: Mammalian Expression
Growth in bacteria
  Bacterial resistance: Ampicillin, 100 μg/mL
  Growth temperature: 37°C
  Growth strain: DH5alpha
  Copy number: High Copy
Gene/Insert
  Gene/Insert name: EGFP/BC61
  Species: Synthetic
  Insert size (bp): 730
  Promoter: Tet Response Element (TRE)
  Cloning method: Restriction Enzyme; 5′ cloning site BsrGI (not destroyed); 3′ cloning site HindIII (not destroyed)
  Sequencing primers: 5′ Custom primer (GAAGCGCGATCACATGG)
Terms and licenses: Academic/Nonprofit Terms; Industry Terms: Not Available to Industry
How to cite: Salsa-BC61-P1F1 was a gift from Noah Palm (Addgene plasmid # 202902 ; http://n2t.net/addgene:202902 ; RRID:Addgene_202902)
