[The description below was written by a language model from this plasmid's Addgene catalogue record and pLannotate feature annotations shown in this document.]
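Description:
Salsa-BC61-P1F1 is a 5.1 kb mammalian expression plasmid built on the pCER206 backbone. It serves as one of the barcoded reporter plasmids for PRESTO-Salsa, a highly multiplexed screening approach for GPCR bioactivity. It is propagated in E. coli as a high-copy plasmid through a ColE1/pUC-type origin and selected with ampicillin via the bla (AmpR) gene and its native promoter. The record lists no mammalian selection marker. The short lacI, SV40 large T antigen and aminoglycoside phosphotransferase matches in the annotation appear to be non-functional backbone remnants.

The payload is a roughly 730 bp synthetic insert, EGFP/BC61, cloned between BsrGI and HindIII sites and placed under a tetracycline response element. The feature table shows a tetO array flanked by minimal promoters facing both ways, which suggests a bidirectional Tet-responsive layout. A TRE3G-type promoter fragment drives the mammalian codon-optimised EGFP reading frame, which is followed by a short polylinker region. The SV40 poly(A) signal beyond it is annotated on the opposite strand. In the other direction, a minimal CMV promoter leads into a polylinker fragment, the rabbit β-globin intron, a partial β-globin coding match and the β-globin poly(A) signal, with no annotated reporter gene on that arm. The barcode (BC61) is not annotated as a separate feature. The cloning sites suggest it lies just downstream of EGFP, where it would be transcribed with the reporter, but the record does not state its exact position.

In use, a tetracycline-controlled transactivator binding the TRE would induce transcription of the EGFP/barcode message. This gives both a fluorescent signal and a sequence-identifiable tag, so the outputs of many pooled reporters can be distinguished. The record does not specify how barcodes are paired with receptors or what the "P1F1" designation means.
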