Features (pLannotate 1.2.2; 17 found; start..end, strand, type, name):
      2..55      +  CDS            lacI (fragment): lac repressor; lacI; The lac repressor binds to the lac operator to inhibit transcription in E. coli. This inhibition can be relieved by adding lactose or isopropyl-β-D-thiogalactopyranoside (IPTG).
    388..443     -  polyA_signal   β-globin poly(A) signal: rabbit β-globin polyadenylation signal (Gil and Proudfoot, 1987)
    518..640     -  CDS            HBB: HBB_COLGU - Experimental evidence at transcript level: Swiss-Prot protein existence level 2. Involved in oxygen transport from the lung to the various peripheral tissues. From Colobus guereza (Mantled guereza) (Eastern black-and-white colobus monkey).
    644..1216    -  intron         β-globin intron: intron from rabbit β-globin gene
   1312..1343    -  misc_feature   MCS (fragment): pUC18/19 multiple cloning site
   1437..1475    -  promoter       minimal CMV promoter: human cytomegalovirus (CMV) immediate early promoter
   1493..1708    -  protein_bind   tetracycline response element (fragment): contains seven copies of the tetracycline operator tetO tetracycline repressor TetR
   1708..1753    +  promoter       TRE3GV promoter (fragment): 3rd-generation Tet-responsive promoter that can be activated by binding of Tet-On® 3G, optimized for retroviral and lentiviral vectors
   1829..1856    +  misc_feature   MCS (fragment): pBluescript multiple cloning site
   1861..2580    +  CDS            EGFP: the original enhanced GFP (Yang et al., 1996) mammalian codon-optimized
   2591..2613    +  misc_feature   MCS (fragment): pBluescript multiple cloning site
   2627..2761    -  polyA_signal   SV40 poly(A) signal: SV40 polyadenylation signal
   2784..2867    -  CDS            large T antigen (fragment): large T antigen from SV40 (simian virus 40)
   2861..3091    -  CDS            str (fragment): STR_KLEPN - Protein inferred from homology: Swiss-Prot protein existence level 3. The aminoglycoside phosphotransferases achieve inactivation of their antibiotic substrates by phosphorylation. From Klebsiella pneumoniae.
   3210..3314    +  promoter       AmpR promoter: bla
   3315..4175    +  CDS            AmpR: β-lactamase; bla; confers resistance to ampicillin, carbenicillin, and related antibiotics
   4346..4934    +  rep_origin     ori: high-copy-number ColE1/pMB1/pBR322/pUC origin of replication
>Addgene plasmid #202902 | Salsa-BC61-P1F1 | addgene full sequence | sequence record 413444 | Addgene NGS Result
AGCGCCCAATACGCAAACCGCCTCTCCCCGCGCGTTGGCCGATTCATTAATGCAGTCGAGGGATCTCCAT
AAGAGAAGAGGGACAGCTATGACTGGGAGTAGTCAGGAGAGGAGGAAAAATCTGGCTAGTAAAACATGTA
AGGAAAATTTTAGGGATGTTAAAGAAAAAAATAACACAAAACAAAATATAAAAAAAATCTAACCTCAAGT
CAAGGCTTTTCTATGGAATAAGGAATGGACAGCAGGGGGCTGTTTCATATACTGATGACCTCTTTATAGC
CAACCTTTGTTCATGGCAGCCAGCATATGGGCATATGTTGCCAAACTCTAAACCAAATACTCATTCTGAT
GTTTTAAATGATTTGCCCTCCCATATGTCCTTCCGAGTGAGAGACACAAAAAATTCCAACACACTATTGC
AATGAAAATAAATTTCCTTTATTAGCCAGAAGTCAGATGCTCAAGGGGCTTCATGATGTCCCCATAATTT
TTGGCAGAGGGAAAAAGATCGATCTCAGTGGTATTTGTGAGCCAGGGCATTGGCCACACCAGCCACCACC
TTCTGATAGGCAGCCTGCACCTGAGGAGTGAATTCTTTGCCAAAATGATGAGACAGCACAACAACCAGCA
CGTTGCCCAGGAGCTGTAGGAAAGAGAAGAAGGCATGAACATGGTTAGCAGAGGGGCCCGGTTTGGACTC
AGAGTATTTTATCCTCATCTCAAACAGTGTATATCATTGTAACCATAAAGAGAAAGGCAGGATGATGACC
AGGGTGTAGTTGTTTCTACCAATAAGAATATTTCCACGCCAGCCAGAATTTATATGCAGAAATATTCTAC
CTTATCATTTAATTATAACAATTGTTCTCTAAAACTGTGCTGAAGTACAATATAATATACCCTGATTGCC
TTGAAAAAAAAGTGATTAGAGAAAGTACTTACAATCTGACAAATAAACAAAAGTGAATTTAAAAATTCGT
TACAAATGCAAGCTAAAGTTTAACGAAAAAGTTACAGAAAATGAAAAGAAAATAAGAGGAGACAATGGTT
GTCAACAGAGTAGAAAGTGAAAGAAACAAAATTATCATGAGGGTCCATGGTGATACAAGGGACATCTTCC
CATTCTAAACAACACCCTGAAAACTTTGCCCCCTCCATATAACATGAATTTTACAATAGCGAAAAAGAAA
GAACAATCAAGGGTCCCCAAACTCACCCTGAAGTTCTCAGCTCTAGAGATATCGTCGAGGCCGCGCTAGC
GTTTAAACTGTCGACCTTAATTAAGAGATCTGCTCGAGGCGCGTCAGCTGACTAGAGGATCCCCGGGTAC
CGAGCTCGAATTCGGGGCCGCGGAGGCTGGATCGGTCCCGGTGTCTTCTATGGAGGTCAAAACAGCGTGG
ATGGCGTCTCCAGGCGATCTGACGGTTCACTAAACGAGCTCTGCTTATATAGGCCTCCCACCGTACACGC
CTACCTCGACCCGGGTACCGAGCTCGACTTTCACTTTTCTCTATCACTGATAGGGAGTGGTAAACTCGAC
TTTCACTTTTCTCTATCACTGATAGGGAGTGGTAAACTCGACTTTCACTTTTCTCTATCACTGATAGGGA
GTGGTAAACTCGACTTTCACTTTTCTCTATCACTGATAGGGAGTGGTAAACTCGACTTTCACTTTTCTCT
ATCACTGATAGGGAGTGGTAAACTCGACCTATATAAGCAGAGCTCGTTTAGTGAACCGTCAGATCGCCTG
GAGACGCCATCCACGCTGTTTTGACCTCCATAGAAGACACCGGGACCGATCCAGCCTCCGCGGCCCCGAA
TTCCTGCAGCGGCCGCTCTAGAACTAGTGGATCCCCGCGGATGGTGAGCAAGGGCGAGGAGCTGTTCACC
GGGGTGGTGCCCATCCTGGTCGAGCTGGACGGCGACGTAAACGGCCACAAGTTCAGCGTGTCCGGCGAGG
GCGAGGGCGATGCCACCTACGGCAAGCTGACCCTGAAGTTCATCTGCACCACCGGCAAGCTGCCCGTGCC
CTGGCCCACCCTCGTGACCACCCTGACCTACGGCGTGCAGTGCTTCAGCCGCTACCCCGACCACATGAAG
CAGCACGACTTCTTCAAGTCCGCCATGCCCGAAGGCTACGTCCAGGAGCGCACCATCTTCTTCAAGGACG
ACGGCAACTACAAGACCCGCGCCGAGGTGAAGTTCGAGGGCGACACCCTGGTGAACCGCATCGAGCTGAA
GGGCATCGACTTCAAGGAGGACGGCAACATCCTGGGGCACAAGCTGGAGTACAACTACAACAGCCACAAC
GTCTATATCATGGCCGACAAGCAGAAGAACGGCATCAAGGTGAACTTCAAGATCCGCCACAACATCGAGG
ACGGCAGCGTGCAGCTCGCCGACCACTACCAGCAGAACACCCCCATCGGCGACGGCCCCGTGCTGCTGCC
CGACAACCACTACCTGAGCACCCAGTCCGCCCTGAGCAAAGACCCCAACGAGAAGCGCGATCACATGGTC
CTGCTGGAGTTCGTGACCGCCGCCGGGATCACTCTCGGCATGGACGAGCTGTACAAGTAACTCCCACACC
GAATTCGATATCAAGCTTGTCGACCTAGTTCTAGAGGATCCAGACATGATAAGATACATTGATGAGTTTG
GACAAACCACAACTAGAATGCAGTGAAAAAAATGCTTTATTTGTGAAATTTGTGATGCTATTGCTTTATT
TGTAACCATTATAAGCTGCAATAAACAAGTTAACAACAACAATTGCATTCATTTTATGTTTCAGGTTCAG
GGGGAGGTGTGGGAGGTTTTTTAAAGCAAGTAAAACCTCTACAAATGTGGTATGGCTGATTATGATCCTG
CAAGCCTCGTCGTCCTGGCCGGACCACGCTATCTGTGCAAGGTCCCCGGCCCCGGACGCGCGCTCCATGA
GCAGAGCGCCCGCCGCCGAGGCGAAGACTCGGGCGGCGCCCTGCCCGTCCCACCAGGTCAACAGGCGGTA
ACCGGCCTCTTCATCGGGAATGCGCGCGACCTTCAGCATCGCCGGCATGTCCCCCTGGCGGACGGGAAGT
ATCCAGCTCGACCAAGCTGGCCGCGTCGAGTGAAGACGAAAGGGCCTCGTGATACGCCTATTTTTATAGG
TTAATGTCATGATAATAATGGTTTCTTAGACGTCAGGTGGCACTTTTCGGGGAAATGTGCGCGGAACCCC
TATTTGTTTATTTTTCTAAATACATTCAAATATGTATCCGCTCATGAGACAATAACCCTGATAAATGCTT
CAATAATATTGAAAAAGGAAGAGTATGAGTATTCAACATTTCCGTGTCGCCCTTATTCCCTTTTTTGCGG
CATTTTGCCTTCCTGTTTTTGCTCACCCAGAAACGCTGGTGAAAGTAAAAGATGCTGAAGATCAGTTGGG
TGCACGAGTGGGTTACATCGAACTGGATCTCAACAGCGGTAAGATCCTTGAGAGTTTTCGCCCCGAAGAA
CGTTTTCCAATGATGAGCACTTTTAAAGTTCTGCTATGTGGCGCGGTATTATCCCGTGTTGACGCCGGGC
AAGAGCAACTCGGTCGCCGCATACACTATTCTCAGAATGACTTGGTTGAGTACTCACCAGTCACAGAAAA
GCATCTTACGGATGGCATGACAGTAAGAGAATTATGCAGTGCTGCCATAACCATGAGTGATAACACTGCG
GCCAACTTACTTCTGACAACGATCGGAGGACCGAAGGAGCTAACCGCTTTTTTGCACAACATGGGGGATC
ATGTAACTCGCCTTGATCGTTGGGAACCGGAGCTGAATGAAGCCATACCAAACGACGAGCGTGACACCAC
GATGCCTGTAGCAATGGCAACAACGTTGCGCAAACTATTAACTGGCGAACTACTTACTCTAGCTTCCCGG
CAACAATTAATAGACTGGATGGAGGCGGATAAAGTTGCAGGACCACTTCTGCGCTCGGCCCTTCCGGCTG
GCTGGTTTATTGCTGATAAATCTGGAGCCGGTGAGCGTGGGTCTCGCGGTATCATTGCAGCACTGGGGCC
AGATGGTAAGCCCTCCCGTATCGTAGTTATCTACACGACGGGGAGTCAGGCAACTATGGATGAACGAAAT
AGACAGATCGCTGAGATAGGTGCCTCACTGATTAAGCATTGGTAACTGTCAGACCAAGTTTACTCATATA
TACTTTAGATTGATTTAAAACTTCATTTTTAATTTAAAAGGATCTAGGTGAAGATCCTTTTTGATAATCT
CATGACCAAAATCCCTTAACGTGAGTTTTCGTTCCACTGAGCGTCAGACCCCGTAGAAAAGATCAAAGGA
TCTTCTTGAGATCCTTTTTTTCTGCGCGTAATCTGCTGCTTGCAAACAAAAAAACCACCGCTACCAGCGG
TGGTTTGTTTGCCGGATCAAGAGCTACCAACTCTTTTTCCGAAGGTAACTGGCTTCAGCAGAGCGCAGAT
ACCAAATACTGTTCTTCTAGTGTAGCCGTAGTTAGGCCACCACTTCAAGAACTCTGTAGCACCGCCTACA
TACCTCGCTCTGCTAATCCTGTTACCAGTGGCTGCTGCCAGTGGCGATAAGTCGTGTCTTACCGGGTTGG
ACTCAAGACGATAGTTACCGGATAAGGCGCAGCGGTCGGGCTGAACGGGGGGTTCGTGCACACAGCCCAG
CTTGGAGCGAACGACCTACACCGAACTGAGATACCTACAGCGTGAGCTATGAGAAAGCGCCACGCTTCCC
GAAGGGAGAAAGGCGGACAGGTATCCGGTAAGCGGCAGGGTCGGAACAGGAGAGCGCACGAGGGAGCTTC
CAGGGGGAAACGCCTGGTATCTTTATAGTCCTGTCGGGTTTCGCCACCTCTGACTTGAGCGTCGATTTTT
GTGATGCTCGTCAGGGGGGCGGAGCCTATGGAAAAACGCCAGCAACGCGGCCTTTTTACGGTTCCTGGCC
TTTTGCTGGCCTTTTGCTCACATGTTCTTTCCTGCGTTATCCCCTGATTCTGTGGATAACCGTATTACCG
CCTTTGAGTGAGCTGATACCGCTCGCCGCAGCCGAACGACCGAGCGCAGCGAGTCAGTGAGCGAGGAAGC
GGAAG
