>Addgene plasmid #202902 | Salsa-BC61-P1F1 | depositor partial sequence | sequence record 393775 | BC61
CTCCCACACC
